>Addgene plasmid #23735 | pDONR223-MKNK2 | depositor partial sequence | sequence record 10914 | Author sequence
ATGGCCCCGGAGGTAGTGGAGGCCTTCAGCGAGGAGGCTAGCATCTACGACAAGCGCTGCGACCTGTGGA
GCCTGGGCGTCATCTTGTATATCCTACTCAGCGGCTACCCGCCCTTCGTGGGCCGCTGTGGCAGCGACTG
CGGCTGGGACCGCGGCGAGGCCTGCCCTGCCTGCCAGAACATGCTGTTTGAGAGCATCCAGGAGGGCAAG
TACGAGTTCCCCGACAAGGACTGGGCCCACATCTCCTGCGCTGCCAAAGACCTCATCTCCAAGCTGCTGG
TCCGTGACGCCAAGCAGAGGCTGAGTGCCGCCCAAGTCCTGCAGCACCCCTGGGTTCAGGGGTGCGCCCC
GGAGAACACCTTGCCCACTCCCATGGTCCTGCAGAGGTGGGACAGTCACTTCCTCCTCCCTCCCCACCCC
TGTCGCATCCACGTGCGACCTGGAGGACTGGTCAGAACCGTTACTGTGAATGAGTGA
