>Addgene plasmid #23735 | pDONR223-MKNK2 | addgene partial sequence | sequence record 29627 | 23735 with M13pUC-fwd
CCAATAATGATTTTATTTTGACTGATAGTGACCTGTTCGTTGCAACAAATTGATGAGCAATGCTTTTTTA
TAATGCCAACTTTGTACAAAAAAGTTGGCATGGCCCCGGAGGTAGTGGAGGCCTTCAGCGAGGAGGCTAG
CATCTACGACAAGCGCTGCGACCTGTGGAGCCTGGGCGTCATCTTGTATATCCTACTCAGCGGCTACCCG
CCCTTCGTGGGCCGCTGTGGCAGCGACTGCGGCTGGGACCGCGGCGAGGCCTGCCCTGCCTGCCAGAACA
TGCTGTTTGAGAGCATCCAGGAGGGCAAGTACGAGTTCCCCGACAAGGACTGGGCCCACATCTCCTGCGC
TGCCAAAGACCTCATCTCCAAGCTGCTGGTCCGTGACGCCAAGCAGAGGCTGAGTGCCGCCCAAGTCCTG
CAGCACCCCTGGGTTCAGGGGTGCGCCCCGGAGAACACCTTGCCCACTCCCATGGTCCTGCAGAGGTGGG
ACAGTCACTTCCTCCTCCCTCCCCACCCCTGTCGCATCCACGTGCGACCTGGAGGACTGGTCAGAACCGT
TACTGTGAATGAGTGCCCAACTTTCTTGTACAAAGTTGGCATTATAAGAAAGCATTGCTTATCAATTTGT
TGCAACGAACAGGTCACTATCAGTCAAAATAAAATCAT
