[The description below was written by a language model from this plasmid's Addgene catalogue record.]
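Description:
pDONR223-MKNK2 is a Gateway entry-type clone built on the Invitrogen pDONR223 donor backbone (about 5 kb without insert), carrying a human MKNK2 open reading frame, which encodes MAP kinase interacting serine/threonine kinase 2 (also known as MNK2 or GPRK7). It is maintained as a high-copy plasmid in standard E. coli cloning strains under spectinomycin selection. The insert was introduced by Gateway recombination, so in the finished clone the ORF is expected to be flanked by the attL-type sites that allow LR transfer, although no feature table is provided to confirm the exact elements. The recorded insert size is 477 bp, which is short for a kinase coding sequence. The record does not say whether this represents a short isoform, a partial ORF, or something else.

The plasmid has no stated promoter for eukaryotic expression and serves purely as a shuttle for the ORF, not as an expression vector; the depositors explicitly note that it should not be transfected directly. The ORF was deliberately cloned without a stop codon, so recombination into a destination vector can place it in frame with a C-terminal epitope tag and a vector-supplied stop codon. The depositors point to a companion set of lentiviral Gateway destination vectors (the pLX301–pLX304 series) for expressing these ORFs in mammalian cells. The clone belongs to a kinase ORF collection, associated with a gain-of-function study of kinases that confer resistance to RAF inhibition through MAP kinase pathway reactivation. Its typical use is as a source of MKNK2 for building tagged overexpression constructs.
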