Addgene plasmid #23735: pDONR223-MKNK2
Depositing lab: William Hahn & David Root. Depositing organization: Dana-Farber Cancer Institute. Publication: COT drives resistance to RAF inhibition through MAP kinase pathway reactivation. Johannessen CM, Boehm JS, Kim SY, Thomas SR, Wardwell L, Johnson LA, Emery CM, Stransky N, Cogdill AP, Barretina J, Caponigro G, Hieronymus H, Murray RR, Salehi-Ashtiani K, Hill DE, Vidal M, Zhao JJ, Yang X, Alkan O, Kim S, Harris JL, Wilson CJ, Myer VE, Finan PM, Root DE, Roberts TM, Golub T, Flaherty KT, Dummer R, Weber BL, Sellers WR, Schlegel R, Wargo JA, Hahn WC, Garraway LA. Nature. 2010 Dec 16;468(7326):968-72. doi: 10.1038/nature09627 PubMed 21107320.
Backbone
  Vector backbone: pDONR223
  Backbone manufacturer: Invitrogen
  Backbone size w/o insert (bp): 5005
  Vector type: Gateway Donor vector
Growth in bacteria
  Bacterial resistance: Spectinomycin, 50 μg/mL
  Growth temperature: 37°C
  Growth strain: DH5alpha
  Copy number: High Copy
Gene/Insert
  Gene/Insert name: MKNK2 (alt name: MAP kinase interacting serine/threonine kinase 2)
  Species: H. sapiens (human)
  Insert size (bp): 477
  Entrez Gene: MKNK2 (a.k.a. GPRK7, MNK2)
  Cloning method: Gateway Cloning
  Sequencing primers: 5′ M13pUC-fwd; 3′ M13rev
Terms and licenses: Academic/Nonprofit Terms; Industry Terms: Not Available to Industry
Depositor comments: The ORF has no Stop codon. This design enables easy recombination into a destination vector to add an epitope tag of choice and Stop codon to the ORF. Do NOT use this plasmid directly for transfections. A set of 4 custom lentiviral vectors is available ( pLX301 (http://www.addgene.org/25895/) , pLX302 (http://www.addgene.org/25896/) , pLX303 (http://www.addgene.org/25897/) , pLX304 (http://www.addgene.org/25890/) ) to be used to express these ORFs in mammalian cells. These plasmids are not included in the kit and must be ordered separately.
How to cite: pDONR223-MKNK2 was a gift from William Hahn & David Root (Addgene plasmid # 23735 ; http://n2t.net/addgene:23735 ; RRID:Addgene_23735)
